>Addgene plasmid #116762 | pHAGE-MET | addgene full sequence | sequence record 241042 | Addgene NGS Result
TGGAAGGGCTAATTCACTCCCAAAGAAGACAAGATATCCTTGATCTGTGGATCTACCACACACAAGGCTA
CTTCCCTGATTAGCAGAACTACACACCAGGGCCAGGGGTCAGATATCCACTGACCTTTGGATGGTGCTAC
AAGCTAGTACCAGTTGAGCCAGATAAGGTAGAAGAGGCCAATAAAGGAGAGAACACCAGCTTGTTACACC
CTGTGAGCCTGCATGGGATGGATGACCCGGAGAGAGAAGTGTTAGAGTGGAGGTTTGACAGCCGCCTAGC
ATTTCATCACGTGGCCCGAGAGCTGCATCCGGAGTACTTCAAGAACTGCTGATATCGAGCTTGCTACAAG
GGACTTTCCGCTGGGGACTTTCCAGGGAGGCGTGGCCTGGGCGGGACTGGGGAGTGGCGAGCCCTCAGAT
CCTGCATATAAGCAGCTGCTTTTTGCCTGTACTGGGTCTCTCTGGTTAGACCAGATCTGAGCCTGGGAGC
TCTCTGGCTAACTAGGGAACCCACTGCTTAAGCCTCAATAAAGCTTGCCTTGAGTGCTTCAAGTAGTGTG
TGCCCGTCTGTTGTGTGACTCTGGTAACTAGAGATCCCTCAGACCCTTTTAGTCAGTGTGGAAAATCTCT
AGCAGTGGCGCCCGAACAGGGACTTGAAAGCGAAAGGGAAACCAGAGGAGCTCTCTCGACGCAGGACTCG
GCTTGCTGAAGCGCGCACGGCAAGAGGCGAGGGGCGGCGACTGGTGAGTACGCCAAAAATTTTGACTAGC
GGAGGCTAGAAGGAGAGAGATGGGTGCGAGAGCGTCAGTATTAAGCGGGGGAGAATTAGATCGCGATGGG
AAAAAATTCGGTTAAGGCCAGGGGGAAAGAAAAAATATAAATTAAAACATATAGTATGGGCAAGCAGGGA
GCTAGAACGATTCGCAGTTAATCCTGGCCTGTTAGAAACATCAGAAGGCTGTAGACAAATACTGGGACAG
CTACAACCATCCCTTCAGACAGGATCAGAAGAACTTAGATCATTATATAATACAGTAGCAACCCTCTATT
GTGTGCATCAAAGGATAGAGATAAAAGACACCAAGGAAGCTTTAGACAAGATAGAGGAAGAGCAAAACAA
AAGTAAGACCACCGCACAGCAAGCGGCCGGCCGCTGATCTTCAGACCTGGAGGAGGAGATATGAGGGACA
ATTGGAGAAGTGAATTATATAAATATAAAGTAGTAAAAATTGAACCATTAGGAGTAGCACCCACCAAGGC
AAAGAGAAGAGTGGTGCAGAGAGAAAAAAGAGCAGTGGGAATAGGAGCTTTGTTCCTTGGGTTCTTGGGA
GCAGCAGGAAGCACTATGGGCGCAGCGTCAATGACGCTGACGGTACAGGCCAGACAATTATTGTCTGGTA
TAGTGCAGCAGCAGAACAATTTGCTGAGGGCTATTGAGGCGCAACAGCATCTGTTGCAACTCACAGTCTG
GGGCATCAAGCAGCTCCAGGCAAGAATCCTGGCTGTGGAAAGATACCTAAAGGATCAACAGCTCCTGGGG
ATTTGGGGTTGCTCTGGAAAACTCATTTGCACCACTGCTGTGCCTTGGAATGCTAGTTGGAGTAATAAAT
CTCTGGAACAGATTTGGAATCACACGACCTGGATGGAGTGGGACAGAGAAATTAACAATTACACAAGCTT
AATACACTCCTTAATTGAAGAATCGCAAAACCAGCAAGAAAAGAATGAACAAGAATTATTGGAATTAGAT
AAATGGGCAAGTTTGTGGAATTGGTTTAACATAACAAATTGGCTGTGGTATATAAAATTATTCATAATGA
TAGTAGGAGGCTTGGTAGGTTTAAGAATAGTTTTTGCTGTACTTTCTATAGTGAATAGAGTTAGGCAGGG
ATATTCACCATTATCGTTTCAGACCCACCTCCCAACCCCGAGGGGACCCGACAGGCCCGAAGGAATAGAA
GAAGAAGGTGGAGAGAGAGACAGAGACAGATCCATTCGATTAGTGAACGGATCTCGACGGTATCGCCGAA
TTCACAAATGGCAGTATTCATCCACAATTTTAAAAGAAAAGGGGGGATTGGGGGGTACAGTGCAGGGGAA
AGAATAGTAGACATAATAGCAACAGACATACAAACTAAAGAATTACAAAAACAAATTACAAAAATTCAAA
ATTTTCGGGTTTATTACAGGGACAGCAGAGATCCAGTTTGGACTAGTCGTGAGGCTCCGGTGCCCGTCAG
TGGGCAGAGCGCACATCGCCCACAGTCCCCGAGAAGTTGGGGGGAGGGGTCGGCAATTGAACCGGTGCCT
AGAGAAGGTGGCGCGGGGTAAACTGGGAAAGTGATGTCGTGTACTGGCTCCGCCTTTTTCCCGAGGGTGG
GGGAGAACCGTATATAAGTGCAGTAGTCGCCGTGAACGTTCTTTTTCGCAACGGGTTTGCCGCCAGAACA
CAGGTAAGTGCCGTGTGTGGTTCCCGCGGGCCTGGCCTCTTTACGGGTTATGGCCCTTGCGTGCCTTGAA
TTACTTCCACCTGGCTGCAGTACGTGATTCTTGATCCCGAGCTTCGGGTTGGAAGTGGGTGGGAGAGTTC
GAGGCCTTGCGCTTAAGGAGCCCCTTCGCCTCGTGCTTGAGTTGAGGCCTGGCCTGGGCGCTGGGGCCGC
CGCGTGCGAATCTGGTGGCACCTTCGCGCCTGTCTCGCTGCTTTCGATAAGTCTCTAGCCATTTAAAATT
TTTGATGACCTGCTGCGACGCTTTTTTTCTGGCAAGATAGTCTTGTAAATGCGGGCCAAGATCTGCACAC
TGGTATTTCGGTTTTTGGGGCCGCGGGCGGCGACGGGGCCCGTGCGTCCCAGCGCACATGTTCGGCGAGG
CGGGGCCTGCGAGCGCGGCCACCGAGAATCGGACGGGGGTAGTCTCAAGCTGGCCGGCCTGCTCTGGTGC
CTGGCCTCGCGCCGCCGTGTATCGCCCCGCCCTGGGCGGCAAGGCTGGCCCGGTCGGCACCAGTTGCGTG
AGCGGAAAGATGGCCGCTTCCCGGCCCTGCTGCAGGGAGCTCAAAATGGAGGACGCGGCGCTCGGGAGAG
CGGGCGGGTGAGTCACCCACACAAAGGAAAAGGGCCTTTCCGTCCTCAGCCGTCGCTTCATGTGACTCCA
CGGAGTACCGGGCGCCGTCCAGGCACCTCGATTAGTTCTCGAGCTTTTGGAGTACGTCGTCTTTAGGTTG
GGGGGAGGGGTTTTATGCGATGGAGTTTCCCCACACTGAGTGGGTGGAGACTGAAGTTAGGCCAGCTTGG
CACTTGATGTAATTCTCCTTGGAATTTGCCCTTTTTGAGTTTGGATCTTGGTTCATTCTCAAGCCTCAGA
CAGTGGTTCAAAGTTTTTTTCTTCCATTTCAGGTGTCGTGAAGCGGCCCTGCAGATATCAACAAGTTTGT
ACAAAAAAGCAGGCACCATGAAGGCCCCCGCTGTGCTTGCACCTGGCATCCTCGTGCTCCTGTTTACCTT
GGTGCAGAGGAGCAATGGGGAGTGTAAAGAGGCACTAGCAAAGTCCGAGATGAATGTGAATATGAAGTAT
CAGCTTCCCAACTTCACCGCGGAAACACCCATCCAGAATGTCATTCTACATGAGCATCACATTTTCCTTG
GTGCCACTAACTACATTTATGTTTTAAATGAGGAAGACCTTCAGAAGGTTGCTGAGTACAAGACTGGGCC
TGTGCTGGAACACCCAGATTGTTTCCCATGTCAGGACTGCAGCAGCAAAGCCAATTTATCAGGAGGTGTT
TGGAAAGATAACATCAACATGGCTCTAGTTGTCGACACCTACTATGATGATCAACTCATTAGCTGTGGCA
GCGTCAACAGAGGGACCTGCCAGCGACATGTCTTTCCCCACAATCATACTGCTGACATACAGTCGGAGGT
TCACTGCATATTCTCCCCACAGATAGAAGAGCCCAGCCAGTGTCCTGACTGTGTGGTGAGCGCCCTGGGA
GCCAAAGTCCTTTCATCTGTAAAGGACCGGTTCATCAACTTCTTTGTAGGCAATACCATAAATTCTTCTT
ATTTCCCAGATCATCCATTGCATTCGATATCAGTGAGAAGGCTAAAGGAAACGAAAGATGGTTTTATGTT
TTTGACGGACCAGTCCTACATTGATGTTTTACCTGAGTTCAGAGATTCTTACCCCATTAAGTATGTCCAT
GCCTTTGAAAGCAACAATTTTATTTACTTCTTGACGGTCCAAAGGGAAACTCTAGATGCTCAGACTTTTC
ACACAAGAATAATCAGGTTCTGTTCCATAAACTCTGGATTGCATTCCTACATGGAAATGCCTCTGGAGTG
TATTCTCACAGAAAAGAGAAAAAAGAGATCCACAAAGAAGGAAGTGTTTAATATACTTCAGGCTGCGTAT
GTCAGCAAGCCTGGGGCCCAGCTTGCTAGACAAATAGGAGCCAGCCTGAATGATGACATTCTTTTCGGGG
TGTTCGCACAAAGCAAGCCAGATTCGGCCGAACCAATGGATCGATCTGCCATGTGTGCATTCCCTATCAA
ATATGTCAACGACTTCTTCAACAAGATCGTCAACAAAAACAATGTGAGATGTCTCCAGCATTTTTACGGA
CCCAATCATGAGCACTGCTTTAATAGGACACTTCTGAGAAATTCATCAGGCTGTGAAGCGCGCCGTGATG
AATATCGAACAGAGTTTACCACAGCTTTGCAGCGCGTTGACTTATTCATGGGTCAATTCAGCGAAGTCCT
CTTAACATCTATATCCACCTTCATTAAAGGAGACCTCACCATAGCTAATCTTGGGACATCAGAGGGTCGC
TTCATGCAGGTTGTGGTTTCTCGATCAGGACCATCAACCCCTCATGTGAATTTTCTCCTGGACTCCCATC
CAGTGTCTCCAGAAGTGATTGTGGAGCATACATTAAACCAAAATGGCTACACACTGGTTATCACTGGGAA
GAAGATCACGAAGATCCCATTGAATGGCTTGGGCTGCAGACATTTCCAGTCCTGCAGTCAATGCCTCTCT
GCCCCACCCTTTGTTCAGTGTGGCTGGTGCCACGACAAATGTGTGCGATCGGAGGAATGCCTGAGCGGGA
CATGGACTCAACAGATCTGTCTGCCTGCAATCTACAAGGTTTTCCCAAATAGTGCACCCCTTGAAGGAGG
GACAAGGCTGACCATATGTGGCTGGGACTTTGGATTTCGGAGGAATAATAAATTTGATTTAAAGAAAACT
AGAGTTCTCCTTGGAAATGAGAGCTGCACCTTGACTTTAAGTGAGAGCACGATGAATACATTGAAATGCA
CAGTTGGTCCTGCCATGAATAAGCATTTCAATATGTCCATAATTATTTCAAATGGCCACGGGACAACACA
ATACAGTACATTCTCCTATGTGGATCCTGTAATAACAAGTATTTCGCCGAAATACGGTCCTATGGCTGGT
GGCACTTTACTTACTTTAACTGGAAATTACCTAAACAGTGGGAATTCTAGACACATTTCAATTGGTGGAA
AAACATGTACTTTAAAAAGTGTGTCAAACAGTATTCTTGAATGTTATACCCCAGCCCAAACCATTTCAAC
TGAGTTTGCTGTTAAATTGAAAATTGACTTAGCCAACCGAGAGACAAGCATCTTCAGTTACCGTGAAGAT
CCCATTGTCTATGAAATTCATCCAACCAAATCTTTTATTAGTGGTGGGAGCACAATAACAGGTGTTGGGA
AAAACCTGAATTCAGTTAGTGTCCCGAGAATGGTCATAAATGTGCATGAAGCAGGAAGGAACTTTACAGT
GGCATGTCAACATCGCTCTAATTCAGAGATAATCTGTTGTACCACTCCTTCCCTGCAACAGCTGAATCTG
CAACTCCCCCTGAAAACCAAAGCCTTTTTCATGTTAGATGGGATCCTTTCCAAATACTTTGATCTCATTT
ATGTACATAATCCTGTGTTTAAGCCTTTTGAAAAGCCAGTGATGATCTCAATGGGCAATGAAAATGTACT
GGAAATTAAGGGAAATGATATTGACCCTGAAGCAGTTAAAGGTGAAGTGTTAAAAGTTGGAAATAAGAGC
TGTGAGAATATACACTTACATTCTGAAGCCGTTTTATGCACGGTCCCCAATGACCTGCTGAAATTGAACA
GCGAGCTAAATATAGAGTGGAAGCAAGCAATTTCTTCAACCGTCCTTGGAAAAGTAATAGTTCAACCAGA
TCAGAATTTCACAGGATTGATTGCTGGTGTTGTCTCAATATCAACAGCACTGTTATTACTACTTGGGTTT
TTCCTGTGGCTGAAAAAGAGAAAGCAAATTAAAGATCTGGGCAGTGAATTAGTTCGCTACGATGCAAGAG
TACACACTCCTCATTTGGATAGGCTTGTAAGTGCCCGAAGTGTAAGCCCAACTACAGAAATGGTTTCAAA
TGAATCTGTAGACTACCGAGCTACTTTTCCAGAAGATCAGTTTCCTAATTCATCTCAGAACGGTTCATGC
CGACAAGTGCAGTATCCTCTGACAGACATGTCCCCCATCCTAACTAGTGGGGACTCTGATATATCCAGTC
CATTACTGCAAAATACTGTCCACATTGACCTCAGTGCTCTAAATCCAGAGCTGGTCCAGGCAGTGCAGCA
TGTAGTGATTGGGCCCAGTAGCCTGATTGTGCATTTCAATGAAGTCATAGGAAGAGGGCATTTTGGTTGT
GTATATCATGGGACTTTGTTGGACAATGATGGCAAGAAAATTCACTGTGCTGTGAAATCCTTGAACAGAA
TCACTGACATAGGAGAAGTTTCCCAATTTCTGACCGAGGGAATCATCATGAAAGATTTTAGTCATCCCAA
TGTCCTCTCGCTCCTGGGAATCTGCCTGCGAAGTGAAGGGTCTCCGCTGGTGGTCCTACCATACATGAAA
CATGGAGATCTTCGAAATTTCATTCGAAATGAGACTCATAATCCAACTGTAAAAGATCTTATTGGCTTTG
GTCTTCAAGTAGCCAAAGGCATGAAATATCTTGCAAGCAAAAAGTTTGTCCACAGAGACTTGGCTGCAAG
AAACTGTATGCTGGATGAAAAATTCACAGTCAAGGTTGCTGATTTTGGTCTTGCCAGAGACATGTATGAT
AAAGAATACTATAGTGTACACAACAAAACAGGTGCAAAGCTGCCAGTGAAGTGGATGGCTTTGGAAAGTC
TGCAAACTCAAAAGTTTACCACCAAGTCAGATGTGTGGTCCTTTGGCGTGCTCCTCTGGGAGCTGATGAC
AAGAGGAGCCCCACCTTATCCTGACGTAAACACCTTTGATATAACTGTTTACTTGTTGCAAGGGAGAAGA
CTCCTACAACCCGAATACTGCCCAGACCCCTTATATGAAGTAATGCTAAAATGCTGGCACCCTAAAGCCG
AAATGCGCCCATCCTTTTCTGAACTGGTGTCCCGGATATCAGCGATCTTCTCTACTTTCATTGGGGAGCA
CTATGTCCATGTGAACGCTACTTATGTGAACGTAAAATGTGTCGCTCCGTATCCTTCTCTGTTGTCATCA
GAAGATAACGCTGATGATGAGGTGGACACACGACCAGCCTCCTTCTGGGAGACATCATAGAACCCAGCTT
TCTTGTACAAAGTGGTGATATCCAATTAACCCTCACTAAAGGATTTATGTAGTTGAGAGTGATAAACCCT
ATAGTGAGTCGTATTACCACCCAACTTTTCTATACAAAGTGGTTGATATCCAGCACAGTGGCGGCCGCTC
GAGTCTAGAGGGCCCGCGGTTCGAAGGTAAGCCTATCCCTAACCCTCTCCTCGGTCTCGATTCTACGCGT
ACCGGTTAGTAATGAGATCCCTCCCCCCCCCCTAACGTTACTGGCCGAAGCCGCTTGGAATAAGGCCGGT
GTGCGTTTGTCTATATGTTATTTTCCACCATATTGCCGTCTTTTGGCAATGTGAGGGCCCGGAAACCTGG
CCCTGTCTTCTTGACGAGCATTCCTAGGGGTCTTTCCCCTCTCGCCAAAGGAATGCAAGGTCTGTTGAAT
GTCGTGAAGGAAGCAGTTCCTCTGGAAGCTTCTTGAAGACAAACAACGTCTGTAGCGACCCTTTGCAGGC
AGCGGAACCCCCCACCTGGCGACAGGTGCCTCTGCGGCCAAAAGCCACGTGTATAAGATACACCTGCAAA
GGCGGCACAACCCCAGTGCCACGTTGTGAGTTGGATAGTTGTGGAAAGAGTCAAATGGCTCTCCTCAAGC
GTATTCAACAAGGGGCTGAAGGATGCCCAGAAGGTACCCCATTGTATGGGATCTGATCTGGGGCCTCGGT
GCACATGCTTTACATGTGTTTAGTCGAGGTTAAAAAAACGTCTAGGCCCCCCGAACCACGGGGACGTGGT
TTTCCTTTGAAAAACACGATGATAATATGGCCACACATATGACCGAGTACAAGCCCACGGTGCGCCTCGC
CACCCGCGACGACGTCCCCAGGGCCGTACGCACCCTCGCCGCCGCGTTCGCCGACTACCCCGCCACGCGC
CACACCGTCGATCCGGACCGCCACATCGAGCGGGTCACCGAGCTGCAAGAACTCTTCCTCACGCGCGTCG
GGCTCGACATCGGCAAGGTGTGGGTCGCGGACGACGGCGCCGCGGTGGCGGTCTGGACCACGCCGGAGAG
CGTCGAAGCGGGGGCGGTGTTCGCCGAGATCGGCCCGCGCATGGCCGAGTTGAGCGGTTCCCGGCTGGCC
GCGCAGCAACAGATGGAAGGCCTCCTGGCGCCGCACCGGCCCAAGGAGCCCGCGTGGTTCCTGGCCACCG
TCGGCGTCTCGCCCGACCACCAGGGCAAGGGTCTGGGCAGCGCCGTCGTGCTCCCCGGAGTGGAGGCGGC
CGAGCGCGCCGGGGTGCCCGCCTTCCTGGAGACCTCCGCGCCCCGCAACCTCCCCTTCTACGAGCGGCTC
GGCTTCACCGTCACCGCCGACGTCGAGGTGCCCGAAGGACCGCGCACCTGGTGCATGACCCGCAAGCCCG
GTGCCTAAATCGATAGATCCTAATCAACCTCTGGATTACAAAATTTGTGAAAGATTGACTGGTATTCTTA
ACTATGTTGCTCCTTTTACGCTATGTGGATACGCTGCTTTAATGCCTTTGTATCATGCTATTGCTTCCCG
TATGGCTTTCATTTTCTCCTCCTTGTATAAATCCTGGTTGCTGTCTCTTTATGAGGAGTTGTGGCCCGTT
GTCAGGCAACGTGGCGTGGTGTGCACTGTGTTTGCTGACGCAACCCCCACTGGTTGGGGCATTGCCACCA
CCTGTCAGCTCCTTTCCGGGACTTTCGCTTTCCCCCTCCCTATTGCCACGGCGGAACTCATCGCCGCCTG
CCTTGCCCGCTGCTGGACAGGGGCTCGGCTGTTGGGCACTGACAATTCCGTGGTGTTGTCGGGGAAATCA
TCGTCCTTTCCTTGGCTGCTCGCCTGTGTTGCCACCTGGATTCTGCGCGGGACGTCCTTCTGCTACGTCC
CTTCGGCCCTCAATCCAGCGGACCTTCCTTCCCGCGGCCTGCTGCCGGCTCTGCGGCCTCTTCCGCGTCT
TCGCCTTCGCCCTCAGACGAGTCGGATCTCCCTTTGGGCCGCCTCCCCGCCTGAGATCCTTTAAGACCAA
TGACTTACAAGGCAGCTGTAGATCTTAGCCACTTTTTAAAAGAAAAGGGGGGACTGGAAGGGCTAATTCA
CTCCCAACGAAGACAAGATCTGCTTTTTGCTTGTACTGGGTCTCTCTGGTTAGACCAGATCTGAGCCTGG
GAGCTCTCTGGCTAACTAGGGAACCCACTGCTTAAGCCTCAATAAAGCTTGCCTTGAGTGCTTCAAGTAG
TGTGTGCCCGTCTGTTGTGTGACTCTGGTAACTAGAGATCCCTCAGACCCTTTTAGTCAGTGTGGAAAAT
CTCTAGCAGTAGTAGTTCATGTCATCTTATTATTCAGTATTTATAACTTGCAAAGAAATGAATATCAGAG
AGTGAGAGGCCCGGGTTAATTAAGGAAAGGGCTAGATCATTCTTGAAGACGAAAGGGCCTCGTGATACGC
CTATTTTTATAGGTTAATGTCATGATAATAATGGTTTCTTAGACGTCAGGTGGCACTTTTCGGGGAAATG
TGCGCGGAACCCCTATTTGTTTATTTTTCTAAATACATTCAAATATGTATCCGCTCATGAGACAATAACC
CTGATAAATGCTTCAATAATATTGAAAAAGGAAGAGTATGAGTATTCAACATTTCCGTGTCGCCCTTATT
CCCTTTTTTGCGGCATTTTGCCTTCCTGTTTTTGCTCACCCAGAAACGCTGGTGAAAGTAAAAGATGCTG
AAGATCAGTTGGGTGCACGAGTGGGTTACATCGAACTGGATCTCAACAGCGGTAAGATCCTTGAGAGTTT
TCGCCCCGAAGAACGTTTTCCAATGATGAGCACTTTTAAAGTTCTGCTATGTGGCGCGGTATTATCCCGT
GTTGACGCCGGGCAAGAGCAACTCGGTCGCCGCATACACTATTCTCAGAATGACTTGGTTGAGTACTCAC
CAGTCACAGAAAAGCATCTTACGGATGGCATGACAGTAAGAGAATTATGCAGTGCTGCCATAACCATGAG
TGATAACACTGCGGCCAACTTACTTCTGACAACGATCGGAGGACCGAAGGAGCTAACCGCTTTTTTGCAC
AACATGGGGGATCATGTAACTCGCCTTGATCGTTGGGAACCGGAGCTGAATGAAGCCATACCAAACGACG
AGCGTGACACCACGATGCCTGTAGCAATGGCAACAACGTTGCGCAAACTATTAACTGGCGAACTACTTAC
TCTAGCTTCCCGGCAACAATTAATAGACTGGATGGAGGCGGATAAAGTTGCAGGACCACTTCTGCGCTCG
GCCCTTCCGGCTGGCTGGTTTATTGCTGATAAATCTGGAGCCGGTGAGCGTGGGTCTCGCGGTATCATTG
CAGCACTGGGGCCAGATGGTAAGCCCTCCCGTATCGTAGTTATCTACACGACGGGGAGTCAGGCAACTAT
GGATGAACGAAATAGACAGATCGCTGAGATAGGTGCCTCACTGATTAAGCATTGGTAACTGTCAGACCAA
GTTTACTCATATATACTTTAGATTGATTTAAAACTTCATTTTTAATTTAAAAGGATCTAGGTGAAGATCC
TTTTTGATAATCTCATGACCAAAATCCCTTAACGTGAGTTTTCGTTCCACTGAGCGTCAGACCCCGTAGA
AAAGATCAAAGGATCTTCTTGAGATCCTTTTTTTCTGCGCGTAATCTGCTGCTTGCAAACAAAAAAACCA
CCGCTACCAGCGGTGGTTTGTTTGCCGGATCAAGAGCTACCAACTCTTTTTCCGAAGGTAACTGGCTTCA
GCAGAGCGCAGATACCAAATACTGTTCTTCTAGTGTAGCCGTAGTTAGGCCACCACTTCAAGAACTCTGT
AGCACCGCCTACATACCTCGCTCTGCTAATCCTGTTACCAGTGGCTGCTGCCAGTGGCGATAAGTCGTGT
CTTACCGGGTTGGACTCAAGACGATAGTTACCGGATAAGGCGCAGCGGTCGGGCTGAACGGGGGGTTCGT
GCACACAGCCCAGCTTGGAGCGAACGACCTACACCGAACTGAGATACCTACAGCGTGAGCTATGAGAAAG
CGCCACGCTTCCCGAAGGGAGAAAGGCGGACAGGTATCCGGTAAGCGGCAGGGTCGGAACAGGAGAGCGC
ACGAGGGAGCTTCCAGGGGGAAACGCCTGGTATCTTTATAGTCCTGTCGGGTTTCGCCACCTCTGACTTG
AGCGTCGATTTTTGTGATGCTCGTCAGGGGGGCGGAGCCTATGGAAAAACGCCAGCAACGCGGCCTTTTT
ACGGTTCCTGGCCTTTTGCTGGCCTTTTGCTCACATGTTCTTTCCTGCGTTATCCCCTGATTCTGTGGAT
AACCGTATTACCGCCTTTGAGTGAGCTGATACCGCTCGCCGCAGCCGAACGACCGAGCGCAGCGAGTCAG
TGAGCGAGGAAGCGGAAGAGCGCCCAATACGCAAACCGCCTCTCCCCGCGCGTTGGCCGATTCATTAATG
CAGCAAGCTCATGGCTGACTAATTTTTTTTATTTATGCAGAGGCCGAGGCCGCCTCGGCCTCTGAGCTAT
TCCAGAAGTAGTGAGGAGGCTTTTTTGGAGGCCTAGGCTTTTGCAAAAAGCTCCCCGTGGCACGACAGGT
TTCCCGACTGGAAAGCGGGCAGTGAGCGCAACGCAATTAATGTGAGTTAGCTCACTCATTAGGCACCCCA
GGCTTTACACTTTATGCTTCCGGCTCGTATGTTGTGTGGAATTGTGAGCGGATAACAATTTCACACAGGA
AACAGCTATGACATGATTACGAATTTCACAAATAAAGCATTTTTTTCACTGCATTCTAGTTGTGGTTTGT
CCAAACTCATCAATGTATCTTATCATGTCTGGATCAACTGGATAACTCAAGCTAACCAAAATCATCCCAA
ACTTCCCACCCCATACCCTATTACCACTGCCAATTACCTGTGGTTTCATTTACTCTAAACCTGTGATTCC
TCTGAATTATTTTCATTTTAAAGAAATTGTATTTGTTAAATATGTACTACAAACTTAGTAGT
Features (pLannotate 1.2.2; 30 found; start..end, strand, type, name):
    377..634     +  LTR            5' LTR (truncated): truncated 5' long terminal repeat (LTR) from HIV-1
    681..806     +  misc_feature   HIV-1 Ψ: packaging signal of human immunodeficiency virus type 1
    790..1128    +  CDS            HIV-1 gag (fragment): gag protein from human immunodeficiency virus 1; gag
   1303..1536    +  misc_feature   RRE: The Rev response element (RRE) of HIV-1 allows for Rev-dependent mRNA export from the nucleus to the cytoplasm.
   1913..2013    +  CDS            Rev (fragment): human immunodeficiency virus 1 (HIV-1) Rev protein; rev; enhances nuclear export of unspliced and incompletely spliced viral mRNAs
   2058..2175    +  misc_feature   cPPT/CTS: central polypurine tract and central termination sequence of HIV-1
   2223..3401    +  promoter       EF-1α promoter: strong constitutive promoter for human elongation factor EF-1α
   3422..3442    +  protein_bind   attB1: mutant version of attB; core recombination site for the Gateway® BP reaction BP Clonase™
   3448..7617    +  CDS            MET: MET_HUMAN - Experimental evidence at protein level: Swiss-Prot protein existence level 1. (Microbial infection) Acts as a receptor for Listeria monocytogenes internalin InlB, mediating entry of the pathogen into cells. From Homo sapiens (Human).
   7622..7646    -  protein_bind   attB2: mutant version of attB; recombination site for the Gateway® BP reaction BP Clonase™
   7654..7672    +  promoter       T3 promoter: promoter for bacteriophage T3 RNA polymerase
   7698..7716    -  promoter       T7 promoter: promoter for bacteriophage T7 RNA polymerase
   7722..7740    -  protein_bind   attB4 (fragment): mutant version of attB; core recombination site for the Gateway® BP reaction BP Clonase™
   7796..7837    +  CDS            V5 tag: epitope tag from simian virus 5
   7963..8425    +  misc_feature   IRES: internal ribosome entry site (IRES) of the encephalomyocarditis virus (EMCV)
   8439..9036    +  CDS            PuroR (fragment): puromycin N-acetyltransferase; pac from Streptomyces; confers resistance to puromycin
   9052..9640    +  misc_feature   WPRE: woodchuck hepatitis virus posttranscriptional regulatory element
   9648..9713    +  CDS            nef (fragment): NEF_HV1Z2 - Experimental evidence at protein level: Swiss-Prot protein existence level 1. Extracellular Nef protein targets CD4(+) T-lymphocytes for apoptosis by interacting with CXCR4 surface receptors. From Human immunodeficiency virus type 1 group M subtype D (isolate Z2/CDC-Z34) (HIV-1).
   9715..9948    +  LTR            3' LTR (ΔU3): self-inactivating 3' long terminal repeat (LTR) from HIV-1
  10153..10257   +  promoter       AmpR promoter: bla
  10258..11118   +  CDS            AmpR: β-lactamase; bla; confers resistance to ampicillin, carbenicillin, and related antibiotics
  11289..11877   +  rep_origin     ori: high-copy-number ColE1/pMB1/pBR322/pUC origin of replication
  12060..12114   +  CDS            lacI (fragment): lac repressor; lacI; The lac repressor binds to the lac operator to inhibit transcription in E. coli. This inhibition can be relieved by adding lactose or isopropyl-β-D-thiogalactopyranoside (IPTG).
  12120..12213   +  rep_origin     SV40 ori (fragment): SV40 origin of replication
  12238..12275   +  CDS            lacI (fragment): lac repressor; lacI; The lac repressor binds to the lac operator to inhibit transcription in E. coli. This inhibition can be relieved by adding lactose or isopropyl-β-D-thiogalactopyranoside (IPTG).
  12288..12309   +  protein_bind   CAP binding site: CAP binding activates transcription in the presence of cAMP. E. coli catabolite activator protein
  12324..12354   +  promoter       lac promoter: promoter for the E. coli lac operon
  12358..12380   +  protein_bind   lac operator (fragment): The lac repressor binds to the lac operator to inhibit transcription in E. coli. This inhibition can be relieved by adding lactose or isopropyl-β-D-thiogalactopyranoside (IPTG). lac repressor encoded by lacI
  12412..12495   +  polyA_signal   SV40 poly(A) signal (fragment): SV40 polyadenylation signal
  12662..329     +  CDS            nef (fragment) (across the origin): NEF_HV1BR - Experimental evidence at protein level: Swiss-Prot protein existence level 1. Extracellular Nef protein targets CD4(+) T-lymphocytes for apoptosis by interacting with CXCR4 surface receptors (PubMed:14990729). From Human immunodeficiency virus type 1 group M subtype B (isolate BRU/LAI) (HIV-1).
