[The description below was written by a language model from this plasmid's Addgene catalogue record and pLannotate feature annotations shown in this document.]
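Description:
pHAGE-MET is an HIV-1-based lentiviral expression plasmid, about 12.7 kb, built on the pHAGE backbone and carrying the wild-type human MET open reading frame, which encodes the hepatocyte growth factor receptor tyrosine kinase (c-Met). It is propagated in E. coli through a high-copy ColE1/pUC-type origin and selected with ampicillin via the β-lactamase gene. Short fragments of lac regulatory sequences, an SV40 origin and an SV40 poly(A) signal in the bacterial portion appear to be backbone remnants.

The viral transfer cassette runs from a truncated 5' LTR to a ΔU3 self-inactivating 3' LTR. It contains the Ψ packaging signal with an adjoining gag fragment, the Rev response element for Rev-dependent nuclear export of the genomic RNA, and the cPPT/CTS, which aids transduction. Within this frame, the constitutive human EF-1α promoter drives the MET coding sequence. MET is flanked by attB1 and attB2 sites, consistent with its insertion by Gateway recombination. A V5 epitope tag is annotated downstream of attB2, but the record does not state whether it is fused in frame to MET, which would depend on the insert lacking a stop codon. An EMCV IRES then allows translation of puromycin N-acetyltransferase from the same transcript, so transduced cells can be selected with puromycin, and a WPRE enhances transcript expression.

The stated purpose is lentiviral expression of MET. The construct comes from a study on systematic functional annotation of somatic cancer mutations, where a wild-type clone would plausibly serve as a reference for mutant alleles, though the record does not say this explicitly.
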