Addgene plasmid #116762: pHAGE-MET
Purpose: Lentiviral expression of MET
Depositing lab: Gordon Mills & Kenneth Scott. Depositing organization: Baylor College of Medicine. Publication: Systematic Functional Annotation of Somatic Mutations in Cancer. Ng PK, Li J, Jeong KJ, Shao S, Chen H, Tsang YH, Sengupta S, Wang Z, Bhavana VH, Tran R, Soewito S, Minussi DC, Moreno D, Kong K, Dogruluk T, Lu H, Gao J, Tokheim C, Zhou DC, Johnson AM, Zeng J, Ip CKM, Ju Z, Wester M, Yu S, Li Y, Vellano CP, Schultz N, Karchin R, Ding L, Lu Y, Cheung LWT, Chen K, Shaw KR, Meric-Bernstam F, Scott KL, Yi S, Sahni N, Liang H, Mills GB. Cancer Cell. 2018 Mar 12;33(3):450-462.e10. doi: 10.1016/j.ccell.2018.01.021. PubMed 29533785.
Backbone
  Vector backbone: pHAGE
  Vector type: Lentiviral
Growth in bacteria
  Bacterial resistance: Ampicillin, 100 μg/mL
  Growth temperature: 37°C
  Growth strain: Stbl3
  Copy number: High Copy
Gene/Insert
  Gene/Insert name: MET
  Species: H. sapiens (human)
  Mutation: WT
  Entrez Gene: MET (a.k.a. AUTS9, DA11, DFNB97, HGFR, RCCP2, c-Met)
  Cloning method: Gateway Cloning
Terms and licenses: Academic/Nonprofit Terms; Industry Terms: Not Available to Industry
How to cite: pHAGE-MET was a gift from Gordon Mills & Kenneth Scott (Addgene plasmid # 116762 ; http://n2t.net/addgene:116762 ; RRID:Addgene_116762)
