>Addgene plasmid #116762 | pHAGE-MET | depositor partial sequence | sequence record 219637 | insert
ATGAAGGCCCCCGCTGTGCTTGCACCTGGCATCCTCGTGCTCCTGTTTACCTTGGTGCAGAGGAGCAATG
GGGAGTGTAAAGAGGCACTAGCAAAGTCCGAGATGAATGTGAATATGAAGTATCAGCTTCCCAACTTCAC
CGCGGAAACACCCATCCAGAATGTCATTCTACATGAGCATCACATTTTCCTTGGTGCCACTAACTACATT
TATGTTTTAAATGAGGAAGACCTTCAGAAGGTTGCTGAGTACAAGACTGGGCCTGTGCTGGAACACCCAG
ATTGTTTCCCATGTCAGGACTGCAGCAGCAAAGCCAATTTATCAGGAGGTGTTTGGAAAGATAACATCAA
CATGGCTCTAGTTGTCGACACCTACTATGATGATCAACTCATTAGCTGTGGCAGCGTCAACAGAGGGACC
TGCCAGCGACATGTCTTTCCCCACAATCATACTGCTGACATACAGTCGGAGGTTCACTGCATATTCTCCC
CACAGATAGAAGAGCCCAGCCAGTGTCCTGACTGTGTGGTGAGCGCCCTGGGAGCCAAAGTCCTTTCATC
TGTAAAGGACCGGTTCATCAACTTCTTTGTAGGCAATACCATAAATTCTTCTTATTTCCCAGATCATCCA
TTGCATTCGATATCAGTGAGAAGGCTAAAGGAAACGAAAGATGGTTTTATGTTTTTGACGGACCAGTCCT
ACATTGATGTTTTACCTGAGTTCAGAGATTCTTACCCCATTAAGTATGTCCATGCCTTTGAAAGCAACAA
TTTTATTTACTTCTTGACGGTCCAAAGGGAAACTCTAGATGCTCAGACTTTTCACACAAGAATAATCAGG
TTCTGTTCCATAAACTCTGGATTGCATTCCTACATGGAAATGCCTCTGGAGTGTATTCTCACAGAAAAGA
GAAAAAAGAGATCCACAAAGAAGGAAGTGTTTAATATACTTCAGGCTGCGTATGTCAGCAAGCCTGGGGC
CCAGCTTGCTAGACAAATAGGAGCCAGCCTGAATGATGACATTCTTTTCGGGGTGTTCGCACAAAGCAAG
CCAGATTCTGCCGAACCAATGGATCGATCTGCCATGTGTGCATTCCCTATCAAATATGTCAACGACTTCT
TCAACAAGATCGTCAACAAAAACAATGTGAGATGTCTCCAGCATTTTTACGGACCCAATCATGAGCACTG
CTTTAATAGGACACTTCTGAGAAATTCATCAGGCTGTGAAGCGCGCCGTGATGAATATCGAACAGAGTTT
ACCACAGCTTTGCAGCGCGTTGACTTATTCATGGGTCAATTCAGCGAAGTCCTCTTAACATCTATATCCA
CCTTCATTAAAGGAGACCTCACCATAGCTAATCTTGGGACATCAGAGGGTCGCTTCATGCAGGTTGTGGT
TTCTCGATCAGGACCATCAACCCCTCATGTGAATTTTCTCCTGGACTCCCATCCAGTGTCTCCAGAAGTG
ATTGTGGAGCATACATTAAACCAAAATGGCTACACACTGGTTATCACTGGGAAGAAGATCACGAAGATCC
CATTGAATGGCTTGGGCTGCAGACATTTCCAGTCCTGCAGTCAATGCCTCTCTGCCCCACCCTTTGTTCA
GTGTGGCTGGTGCCACGACAAATGTGTGCGATCGGAGGAATGCCTGAGCGGGACATGGACTCAACAGATC
TGTCTGCCTGCAATCTACAAGGTTTTCCCAAATAGTGCACCCCTTGAAGGAGGGACAAGGCTGACCATAT
GTGGCTGGGACTTTGGATTTCGGAGGAATAATAAATTTGATTTAAAGAAAACTAGAGTTCTCCTTGGAAA
TGAGAGCTGCACCTTGACTTTAAGTGAGAGCACGATGAATACATTGAAATGCACAGTTGGTCCTGCCATG
AATAAGCATTTCAATATGTCCATAATTATTTCAAATGGCCACGGGACAACACAATACAGTACATTCTCCT
ATGTGGATCCTGTAATAACAAGTATTTCGCCGAAATACGGTCCTATGGCTGGTGGCACTTTACTTACTTT
AACTGGAAATTACCTAAACAGTGGGAATTCTAGACACATTTCAATTGGTGGAAAAACATGTACTTTAAAA
AGTGTGTCAAACAGTATTCTTGAATGTTATACCCCAGCCCAAACCATTTCAACTGAGTTTGCTGTTAAAT
TGAAAATTGACTTAGCCAACCGAGAGACAAGCATCTTCAGTTACCGTGAAGATCCCATTGTCTATGAAAT
TCATCCAACCAAATCTTTTATTAGTGGTGGGAGCACAATAACAGGTGTTGGGAAAAACCTGAATTCAGTT
AGTGTCCCGAGAATGGTCATAAATGTGCATGAAGCAGGAAGGAACTTTACAGTGGCATGTCAACATCGCT
CTAATTCAGAGATAATCTGTTGTACCACTCCTTCCCTGCAACAGCTGAATCTGCAACTCCCCCTGAAAAC
CAAAGCCTTTTTCATGTTAGATGGGATCCTTTCCAAATACTTTGATCTCATTTATGTACATAATCCTGTG
TTTAAGCCTTTTGAAAAGCCAGTGATGATCTCAATGGGCAATGAAAATGTACTGGAAATTAAGGGAAATG
ATATTGACCCTGAAGCAGTTAAAGGTGAAGTGTTAAAAGTTGGAAATAAGAGCTGTGAGAATATACACTT
ACATTCTGAAGCCGTTTTATGCACGGTCCCCAATGACCTGCTGAAATTGAACAGCGAGCTAAATATAGAG
TGGAAGCAAGCAATTTCTTCAACCGTCCTTGGAAAAGTAATAGTTCAACCAGATCAGAATTTCACAGGAT
TGATTGCTGGTGTTGTCTCAATATCAACAGCACTGTTATTACTACTTGGGTTTTTCCTGTGGCTGAAAAA
GAGAAAGCAAATTAAAGATCTGGGCAGTGAATTAGTTCGCTACGATGCAAGAGTACACACTCCTCATTTG
GATAGGCTTGTAAGTGCCCGAAGTGTAAGCCCAACTACAGAAATGGTTTCAAATGAATCTGTAGACTACC
GAGCTACTTTTCCAGAAGATCAGTTTCCTAATTCATCTCAGAACGGTTCATGCCGACAAGTGCAGTATCC
TCTGACAGACATGTCCCCCATCCTAACTAGTGGGGACTCTGATATATCCAGTCCATTACTGCAAAATACT
GTCCACATTGACCTCAGTGCTCTAAATCCAGAGCTGGTCCAGGCAGTGCAGCATGTAGTGATTGGGCCCA
GTAGCCTGATTGTGCATTTCAATGAAGTCATAGGAAGAGGGCATTTTGGTTGTGTATATCATGGGACTTT
GTTGGACAATGATGGCAAGAAAATTCACTGTGCTGTGAAATCCTTGAACAGAATCACTGACATAGGAGAA
GTTTCCCAATTTCTGACCGAGGGAATCATCATGAAAGATTTTAGTCATCCCAATGTCCTCTCGCTCCTGG
GAATCTGCCTGCGAAGTGAAGGGTCTCCGCTGGTGGTCCTACCATACATGAAACATGGAGATCTTCGAAA
TTTCATTCGAAATGAGACTCATAATCCAACTGTAAAAGATCTTATTGGCTTTGGTCTTCAAGTAGCCAAA
GGCATGAAATATCTTGCAAGCAAAAAGTTTGTCCACAGAGACTTGGCTGCAAGAAACTGTATGCTGGATG
AAAAATTCACAGTCAAGGTTGCTGATTTTGGTCTTGCCAGAGACATGTATGATAAAGAATACTATAGTGT
ACACAACAAAACAGGTGCAAAGCTGCCAGTGAAGTGGATGGCTTTGGAAAGTCTGCAAACTCAAAAGTTT
ACCACCAAGTCAGATGTGTGGTCCTTTGGCGTGCTCCTCTGGGAGCTGATGACAAGAGGAGCCCCACCTT
ATCCTGACGTAAACACCTTTGATATAACTGTTTACTTGTTGCAAGGGAGAAGACTCCTACAACCCGAATA
CTGCCCAGACCCCTTATATGAAGTAATGCTAAAATGCTGGCACCCTAAAGCCGAAATGCGCCCATCCTTT
TCTGAACTGGTGTCCCGGATATCAGCGATCTTCTCTACTTTCATTGGGGAGCACTATGTCCATGTGAACG
CTACTTATGTGAACGTAAAATGTGTCGCTCCGTATCCTTCTCTGTTGTCATCAGAAGATAACGCTGATGA
TGAGGTGGACACACGACCAGCCTCCTTCTGGGAGACATCATAG
